>Addgene plasmid #123523 | pMK-atpB 5'UTR TCR processed -90 (functional) | addgene full sequence | sequence record 247891 | Addgene NGS Result
CTAAATTGTAAGCGTTAATATTTTGTTAAAATTCGCGTTAAATTTTTGTTAAATCAGCTCATTTTTTAAC
CAATAGGCCGAAATCGGCAAAATCCCTTATAAATCAAAAGAATAGACCGAGATAGGGTTGAGTGGCCGCT
ACAGGGCGCTCCCATTCGCCATTCAGGCTGCGCAACTGTTGGGAAGGGCGTTTCGGTGCGGGCCTCTTCG
CTATTACGCCAGCTGGCGAAAGGGGGATGTGCTGCAAGGCGATTAAGTTGGGTAACGCCAGGGTTTTCCC
AGTCACGACGTTGTAAAACGACGGCCAGTGAGCGCGACGTAATACGACTCACTATAGGGCGAATTGAAGG
AAGGCCGTCAAGGCCGCATCAACGAGCTCGGTCTCATACTGAATTAACCGATCGACGTGCTAGCGGACAT
TTATTTTGAATTCGATAATTTTTGCAAAAACATTTCGACATATTTATTTATTTTATTATTATGAGAATCA
ATCCTACTACTTCTGGTTCTGGGGTTTCCACGAATGTGAGACCGGTACCCTCTGGGCCTCATGGGCCTTC
CTTTCACTGCCCGCTTTCCAGTCGGGAAACCTGTCGTGCCAGCTGCATTAACATGGTCATAGCTGTTTCC
TTGCGTATTGGGCGCTCTCCGCTTCCTCGCTCACTGACTCGCTGCGCTCGGTCGTTCGGGTAAAGCCTGG
GGTGCCTAATGAGCAAAAGGCCAGCAAAAGGCCAGGAACCGTAAAAAGGCCGCGTTGCTGGCGTTTTTCC
ATAGGCTCCGCCCCCCTGACGAGCATCACAAAAATCGACGCTCAAGTCAGAGGTGGCGAAACCCGACAGG
ACTATAAAGATACCAGGCGTTTCCCCCTGGAAGCTCCCTCGTGCGCTCTCCTGTTCCGACCCTGCCGCTT
ACCGGATACCTGTCCGCCTTTCTCCCTTCGGGAAGCGTGGCGCTTTCTCATAGCTCACGCTGTAGGTATC
TCAGTTCGGTGTAGGTCGTTCGCTCCAAGCTGGGCTGTGTGCACGAACCCCCCGTTCAGCCCGACCGCTG
CGCCTTATCCGGTAACTATCGTCTTGAGTCCAACCCGGTAAGACACGACTTATCGCCACTGGCAGCAGCC
ACTGGTAACAGGATTAGCAGAGCGAGGTATGTAGGCGGTGCTACAGAGTTCTTGAAGTGGTGGCCTAACT
ACGGCTACACTAGAAGAACAGTATTTGGTATCTGCGCTCTGCTGAAGCCAGTTACCTTCGGAAAAAGAGT
TGGTAGCTCTTGATCCGGCAAACAAACCACCGCTGGTAGCGGTGGTTTTTTTGTTTGCAAGCAGCAGATT
ACGCGCAGAAAAAAAGGATCTCAAGAAGATCCTTTGATCTTTTCTACGGGGTCTGACGCTCAGTGGAACG
AAAACTCACGTTAAGGGATTTTGGTCATGAGATTATCAAAAAGGATCTTCACCTAGATCCTTTTAAATTA
AAAATGAAGTTTTAAATCAATCTAAAGTATATATGAGTAAACTTGGTCTGACAGTTATTAGAAAAATTCA
TCCAGCAGACGATAAAACGCAATACGCTGGCTATCCGGTGCCGCAATGCCATACAGCACCAGAAAACGAT
CCGCCCATTCGCCGCCCAGTTCTTCCGCAATATCACGGGTGGCCAGCGCAATATCCTGATAACGATCCGC
CACGCCCAGACGGCCGCAATCAATAAAGCCGCTAAAACGGCCATTTTCCACCATAATGTTCGGCAGGCAC
GCATCACCATGGGTCACCACCAGATCTTCGCCATCCGGCATGCTCGCTTTCAGACGCGCAAACAGCTCTG
CCGGTGCCAGGCCCTGATGTTCTTCATCCAGATCATCCTGATCCACCAGGCCCGCTTCCATACGGGTACG
CGCACGTTCAATACGATGTTTCGCCTGATGATCAAACGGACAGGTCGCCGGGTCCAGGGTATGCAGACGA
CGCATGGCATCCGCCATAATGCTCACTTTTTCTGCCGGCGCCAGATGGCTAGACAGCAGATCCTGACCCG
GCACTTCGCCCAGCAGCAGCCAATCACGGCCCGCTTCGGTCACCACATCCAGCACCGCCGCACACGGAAC
ACCGGTGGTGGCCAGCCAGCTCAGACGCGCCGCTTCATCCTGCAGCTCGTTCAGCGCACCGCTCAGATCG
GTTTTCACAAACAGCACCGGACGACCCTGCGCGCTCAGACGAAACACCGCCGCATCAGAGCAGCCAATGG
TCTGCTGCGCCCAATCATAGCCAAACAGACGTTCCACCCACGCTGCCGGGCTACCCGCATGCAGGCCATC
CTGTTCAATCATACTCTTCCTTTTTCAATATTATTGAAGCATTTATCAGGGTTATTGTCTCATGAGCGGA
TACATATTTGAATGTATTTAGAAAAATAAACAAATAGGGGTTCCGCGCACATTTCCCCGAAAAGTGCCAC
Features (pLannotate 1.2.2; 8 found; start..end, strand, type, name):
      3..134     -  rep_origin     M13 ori (fragment): M13 bacteriophage origin of replication; arrow indicates direction of (+) strand synthesis
    155..311     -  CDS            lacZα (fragment): LacZα fragment of β-galactosidase; lacZ fragment
    320..338     +  promoter       T7 promoter: promoter for bacteriophage T7 RNA polymerase
    564..611     -  CDS            lacI (fragment): lac repressor; lacI; The lac repressor binds to the lac operator to inhibit transcription in E. coli. This inhibition can be relieved by adding lactose or isopropyl-β-D-thiogalactopyranoside (IPTG).
    648..688     -  rep_origin     RSF ori (fragment): Plasmids containing the RSF 1030 origin of replication can be propagated in E. coli cells that contain additional plasmids with compatible origins.
    766..1354    -  rep_origin     ori: high-copy-number ColE1/pMB1/pBR322/pUC origin of replication
   1528..2322    -  CDS            NeoR/KanR: aminoglycoside phosphotransferase confers resistance to neomycin, kanamycin, and G418 (Geneticin®)
   2323..2427    -  promoter       AmpR promoter: bla
