[The description below was written by a language model from this plasmid's Addgene catalogue record and pLannotate feature annotations shown in this document.]
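Description:
pMK-atpB 5'UTR TCR processed -90 (functional) is a small (about 2.45 kb) synthetic-biology part plasmid from the MoChlo kit, a modular cloning toolbox for chloroplast biotechnology. It is built on the pMK-RQ gene-synthesis backbone and is maintained in E. coli as a high-copy plasmid. The feature table shows a ColE1/pUC-type origin of replication and a NeoR/KanR aminoglycoside phosphotransferase gene driven by the AmpR (bla) promoter, consistent with the recorded kanamycin selection. The remaining annotations are short backbone remnants: fragments of an M13 origin, lacZα, lacI and an RSF origin, plus a T7 promoter. Most are too partial to be expected to function, and none is described as part of the payload.

The insert is a synthesized chloroplast 5' untranslated region derived from atpB, described by the depositor as a chloroplast 5'UTR fusion designed for Golden Gate cloning. The insert was not annotated by the automated feature detection. It most likely sits in the unannotated stretch between the T7 promoter and the lacI fragment, though the record does not confirm this. The name suggests a processed form of the atpB leader beginning at position -90, joined to a "TCR" element and flagged as functional, but the record does not define these terms. It also does not state the source species, the type IIS enzyme or the overhangs used. As a basic part, the plasmid carries no promoter, coding sequence or terminator for chloroplast expression. Its intended use is as a 5'UTR module, combined with other MoChlo parts to assemble transcription units and ultimately chloroplast transformation vectors, where such leaders typically influence transcript stability and translation of the downstream gene.
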