Addgene plasmid #123523: pMK-atpB 5'UTR TCR processed -90 (functional)
Purpose: MoChlo kit
Depositing lab: Scott Lenaghan & C. Neal Stewart. Depositing organization: University of Tennessee Institute of Agriculture. Publication: MoChlo: A versatile modular cloning toolbox for chloroplast biotechnology. Occhialini A, Piatek A, Pfotenhauer AC, Frazier TP, Stewart CN, Lenaghan S. Plant Physiol. 2019 Jan 24. pii: pp.18.01220. doi: 10.1104/pp.18.01220. PubMed 30679266.
Backbone
  Vector backbone: pMK-RQ
  Vector type: Synthetic Biology
Growth in bacteria
  Bacterial resistance: Kanamycin, 50 μg/mL
  Growth temperature: 37°C
  Growth strain: Top10
  Copy number: High Copy
Gene/Insert
  Gene/Insert name: atpB 5'UTR TCR processed -90 (functional)
  Cloning method: Restriction Enzyme; 5′ cloning site Unknown (unknown if destroyed)
Terms and licenses: Academic/Nonprofit Terms; Industry Terms: Not Available to Industry
Depositor comments: All inserts have been produced by gene synthesis and cloned in the indicated backbone vector. The insert is a chloroplast 5'UTR fusion designed for Golden-Gate cloning. The Original Material was developed in the performance of research that was funded by Grant Nos. ARPA-E: DE-AR000660 & DARPA: D17AC00016.
How to cite: pMK-atpB 5'UTR TCR processed -90 (functional) was a gift from Scott Lenaghan & C. Neal Stewart (Addgene plasmid # 123523 ; http://n2t.net/addgene:123523 ; RRID:Addgene_123523)
