>Addgene plasmid #123523 | pMK-atpB 5'UTR TCR processed -90 (functional) | depositor partial sequence | sequence record 235669 | atpB 5'UTR TCR processed -90 (functional)
GAATTAACCGATCGACGTGCTAGCGGACATTTATTTTGAATTCGATAATTTTTGCAAAAACATTTCGACA
TATTTATTTATTTTATTATTATGAGAATCAATCCTACTACTTCTGGTTCTGGGGTTTCCACG
